>Addgene plasmid #198210 | pJL1-sfGFP-DQNAT | addgene full sequence | sequence record 393676 | Addgene NGS Result
AGATCAAAGGATCTTCTTGAGATCCTTTTTTTCTGCGCGTAATCTGCTGCTTGCAAACAAAAAAACCACC
GCTACCAGCGGTGGTTTGTTTGCCGGATCAAGAGCTACCAACTCTTTTTCCGAAGGTAACTGGCTTCAGC
AGAGCGCAGATACCAAATACTGTTCTTCTAGTGTAGCCGTAGTTAGGCCACCACTTCAAGAACTCTGTAG
CACCGCCTACATACCTCGCTCTGCTAATCCTGTTACCAGTGGCTGCTGCCAGTGGCGATAAGTCGTGTCT
TACCGGGTTGGACTCAAGACGATAGTTACCGGATAAGGCGCAGCGGTCGGGCTGAACGGGGGGTTCGTGC
ACACAGCCCAGCTTGGAGCGAACGACCTACACCGAACTGAGATACCTACAGCGTGAGCTATGAGAAAGCG
CCACGCTTCCCGAAGGGAGAAAGGCGGACAGGTATCCGGTAAGCGGCAGGGTCGGAACAGGAGAGCGCAC
GAGGGAGCTTCCAGGGGGAAACGCCTGGTATCTTTATAGTCCTGTCGGGTTTCGCCACCTCTGACTTGAG
CGTCGATTTTTGTGATGCTCGTCAGGGGGGCGGAGCCTATGGAAAAACGCCAGCAACGCGATCCCGCGAA
ATTAATACGACTCACTATAGGGAGACCACAACGGTTTCCCTCTAGAAATAATTTTGTTTAACTTTAAGAA
GGAGATATACATATGAGCAAAGGTGAAGAACTGTTTACCGGCGTTGTGCCGATTCTGGTGGAACTGGATG
GCGATGTGAACGGTCACAAATTCAGCGTGCGTGGTGAAGGTGAAGGCGATGCCACGATTGGCAAACTGAC
GCTGAAATTTATCTGCACCACCGGCAAACTGCCGGTGCCGTGGCCGACGCTGGTGACCACCCTGACCTAT
GGCGTTCAGTGTTTTAGTCGCTATCCGGATCACATGAAACGTCACGATTTCTTTAAATCTGCAATGCCGG
AAGGCTATGTGCAGGAACGTACGATTAGCTTTAAAGATGATGGCAAATATAAAACGCGCGCCGTTGTGAA
ATTTGAAGGCGATACCCTGGTGAACCGCATTGAACTGAAAGGCACGGATTTTAAAGAAGATGGCAATATC
CTGGGCCATAAACTGGAATACAACTTTAATAGCCATAATGTTTATATTACGGCGGATAAACAGAAAAATG
GCATCAAAGCGCAGTTTACCGTTCGCCATAACGTTGAAGATGGCAGTGTGCAGCTGGCAGATCATTATCA
GCAGAATACCCCGATTGGTGATGGTCCGGTGCTGCTGCCGGATAATCATTATCTGAGCACGCAGACCGTT
CTGTCTAAAGATCCGAACGAAAAAGGCACGCGGGACCACATGGTTCTGCACGAATATGTGAATGCGGCAG
GTATTACGCTAGGTGCGGCCGCAGAACAAAAACTCATCTCAGAAGAGGATCTGAATGGGGCCGCACTCGA
GGGTGGCGATCAGAACGCGACCGGCGGTCATCACCATCATCACCATTAAGTCGACCGGCTGCTAACAAAG
CCCGAAAGGAAGCTGAGTTGGCTGCTGCCACCGCTGAGCAATAACTAGCATAACCCCTTGGGGCCTCTAA
ACGGGTCTTGAGGGGTTTTTTGCTGAAAGCCAATTCTGATTAGAAAAACTCATCGAGCATCAAATGAAAC
TGCAATTTATTCATATCAGGATTATCAATACCATATTTTTGAAAAAGCCGTTTCTGTAATGAAGGAGAAA
ACTCACCGAGGCAGTTCCATAGGATGGCAAGATCCTGGTATCGGTCTGCGATTCCGACTCGTCCAACATC
AATACAACCTATTAATTTCCCCTCGTCAAAAATAAGGTTATCAAGTGAGAAATCACCATGAGTGACGACT
GAATCCGGTGAGAATGGCAAAAGCTTATGCATTTCTTTCCAGACTTGTTCAACAGGCCAGCCATTACGCT
CGTCATCAAAATCACTCGCATCAACCAAACCGTTATTCATTCGTGATTGCGCCTGAGCGAGACGAAATAC
GCGATCGCTGTTAAAAGGACAATTACAAACAGGAATCGAATGCAACCGGCGCAGGAACACTGCCAGCGCA
TCAACAATATTTTCACCTGAATCAGGATATTCTTCTAATACCTGGAATGCTGTTTTCCCGGGGATCGCAG
TGGTGAGTAACCATGCATCATCAGGAGTACGGATAAAATGCTTGATGGTCGGAAGAGGCATAAATTCCGT
CAGCCAGTTTAGTCTGACCATCTCATCTGTAACATCATTGGCAACGCTACCTTTGCCATGTTTCAGAAAC
AACTCTGGCGCATCGGGCTTCCCATACAATCGATAGATTGTCGCACCTGATTGCCCGACATTATCGCGAG
CCCATTTATACCCATATAAATCAGCATCCATGTTGGAATTTAATCGCGGCTTCGAGCAAGACGTTTCCCG
TTGAATATGGCTCATAACACCCCTTGTATTACTGTTTATGTAAGCAGACAGTTTTATTGTTCATGATGAT
ATATTTTTATCTTGTGCAATGTAACATCAGAGATTTTGAGACACAACGTG
Features (pLannotate 1.2.2; 7 found; start..end, strand, type, name):
     17..605     +  rep_origin     ori: high-copy-number ColE1/pMB1/pBR322/pUC origin of replication
    633..651     +  promoter       T7 promoter: promoter for bacteriophage T7 RNA polymerase
    683..705     +  RBS            RBS: efficient ribosome binding site from bacteriophage T7 gene 10 (Olins and Rangwala, 1989)
    713..1414    +  CDS            Superfolder GFP: Superfolder GFP is a basic (constitutively fluorescent) green fluorescent protein published in 2005, derived from Aequorea victoria. It is reported to be a very rapidly-maturing weak dimer.
   1528..1577    +  CDS            SET1 (fragment): solubility-enhancement tag derived from T7 phage gene 10B
   1585..1632    +  terminator     T7 terminator: transcription terminator for bacteriophage T7 RNA polymerase
   1650..2465    -  CDS            KanR: aminoglycoside phosphotransferase; aph(3')-Ia; confers resistance to kanamycin in bacteria or G418 (Geneticin®) in eukaryotes
