[The description below was written by a language model from this plasmid's Addgene catalogue record and pLannotate feature annotations shown in this document.]
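Description:
pJL1-sfGFP-DQNAT is a compact (about 2.6 kb) bacterial expression plasmid built on the minimal pJL1 backbone. It is maintained in E. coli through a high-copy ColE1/pUC-type origin of replication and selected with kanamycin via an aph(3')-Ia resistance gene, which lies on the opposite strand from the expression cassette. Beyond these two maintenance elements, almost all of the remaining sequence is devoted to a single T7-driven open reading frame.

The cassette consists of a T7 promoter, the strong ribosome binding site from phage T7 gene 10, the superfolder GFP coding sequence, and a T7 terminator, so transcription depends on T7 RNA polymerase being supplied by the host strain or reaction mixture. According to the catalogue entry, sfGFP is extended at its C-terminus by a 30-residue stretch containing an optimal DQNAT sequon, a consensus acceptor site for bacterial N-linked glycosylation, followed by a 6x-His tag for affinity purification or immunodetection. The automated annotation does not label this extension or the His tag individually; they presumably fall in the unannotated region between the end of the sfGFP feature and the terminator. A short hit there, called as a fragment of a T7 gene 10B-derived solubility tag, is not mentioned in the catalogue description and may be an incidental match.

The encoded protein serves as a fluorescent, easily purified acceptor substrate for glycosylation. The associated publication concerns cell-free glycoprotein synthesis and enrichment of native membrane vesicles, which suggests use as a template and reporter for measuring glycosylation efficiency in cell-free reactions.
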