Addgene plasmid #198210: pJL1-sfGFP-DQNAT
Purpose: pJL1 plasmid encoding superfolder GFP modified at the C-terminus with 30 amino acids containing an optimal DQNAT sequon followed by a 6x-His tag
Depositing lab: Michael Jewett. Depositing organization: Northwestern University. Publication: Improving cell-free glycoprotein synthesis by characterizing and enriching native membrane vesicles. Hershewe JM, Warfel KF, Iyer SM, Peruzzi JA, Sullivan CJ, Roth EW, DeLisa MP, Kamat NP, Jewett MC. Nat Commun. 2021 Apr 22;12(1):2363. doi: 10.1038/s41467-021-22329-3. PubMed 33888690.
Backbone
  Vector backbone: pJL1
  Backbone size w/o insert (bp): 1763
  Total vector size (bp): 2570
  Vector type: Bacterial Expression
Growth in bacteria
  Bacterial resistance: Kanamycin, 50 μg/mL
  Growth temperature: 37°C
  Growth strain: DH5alpha
  Copy number: High Copy
Gene/Insert
  Gene/Insert name: sfGFP_DQNAT
  Insert size (bp): 807
  Promoter: T7
  Tag / fusion protein: 6x His Tag (C terminal on insert); DQNAT glycosylation tag (C terminal on insert)
  Cloning method: Unknown
  Sequencing primers: 5′ TAATACGACTCACTATAGGG; 3′ GCTAGTTATTGCTCAGCGG
Terms and licenses: Academic/Nonprofit Terms; Industry Terms: Not Available to Industry
How to cite: pJL1-sfGFP-DQNAT was a gift from Michael Jewett (Addgene plasmid # 198210 ; http://n2t.net/addgene:198210 ; RRID:Addgene_198210)
